Addgene plasmid #160640: pDGB3 omega1 Tnos:nptII:Pnos - SF - P35S:hCas9:Tnos (GB1657)
Purpose: Module for the expression of the human codon optimized Cas9 and kanamycin resistance (NptII).
Depositing lab: Diego Orzaez. Depositing organization: Agencia Estatal Consejo Superior de Investigaciones Científicas, M.P.
Backbone
  Vector backbone: pDGB3_omega1
  Backbone manufacturer: self-made; derived from pCambia1302 generated at the Cambia Institute
  Vector type: CRISPR
Growth in bacteria
  Bacterial resistance: Spectinomycin, 50 μg/mL
  Growth temperature: 37°C
  Growth strain: DH5alpha
  Copy number: High Copy
Gene/Insert
  Gene/Insert name: Tnos:NptII:Pnos-SF-P35s:hCas9:tNos
  Species: Unspecified
  Insert size (bp): 7085
  Mutation: BsaI and BsmBI sites removed
  Promoter: Pnos, 35S
  Cloning method: Restriction Enzyme; 5′ cloning site BsmBI (destroyed during cloning); 3′ cloning site BsmBI (destroyed during cloning)
  Sequencing primers: 5′ caacctctcgggcttctgga
Terms and licenses: Academic/Nonprofit Terms; Industry Terms: Not Available to Industry
Depositor comments: Compatible with GoldenBraid; insert can be released with BsaI
How to cite: pDGB3 omega1 Tnos:nptII:Pnos - SF - P35S:hCas9:Tnos (GB1657) was a gift from Diego Orzaez (Addgene plasmid # 160640 ; http://n2t.net/addgene:160640 ; RRID:Addgene_160640)
