[The description below was written by a language model from this plasmid's Addgene catalogue record and pLannotate feature annotations shown in this document.]
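Description:
pDGB3 omega1 Tnos:nptII:Pnos - SF - P35S:hCas9:Tnos (GB1657) is a plant binary T-DNA vector of about 13.8 kb from the GoldenBraid modular cloning system, built in the omega-level destination backbone pDGB3_omega1, which derives from pCambia1302. It carries a high-copy ColE1/pMB1-type origin with the pBR322 bom region for propagation in E. coli. The pVS1 replication functions (oriV, RepA and the StaA stability protein) are the kind that maintain binary vectors in Agrobacterium. Bacterial selection is by spectinomycin through the aadA gene. Short annotated fragments of rop, a gentamicin resistance gene, an integron Pc promoter and an AmpR promoter appear to be backbone remnants rather than functional units.

Between the nopaline-type left and right T-DNA border repeats sits a 7,085 bp insert made of two divergently oriented transcription units. On the reverse strand, the nopaline synthase promoter drives nptII with a NOS terminator, giving kanamycin resistance for selecting transformed plant tissue. About 700 bp of unannotated sequence follows, corresponding in position to the "SF" element in the name, which the record does not define. On the forward strand, the constitutive CaMV 35S promoter and a fragment of the TMV omega translational leader drive a human codon-optimised Streptococcus pyogenes Cas9, ending in a second NOS terminator.

Internal BsaI and BsmBI sites were removed. The module was assembled through BsmBI sites destroyed in cloning, and it can be released with BsaI for combination with other GoldenBraid parts. No guide RNA cassette is annotated, so the plasmid serves as a Cas9-plus-selection module for plant genome editing. The depositor and repository sequences are annotated almost identically, differing by two nucleotides in length.
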