Features (pLannotate 1.2.2; 21 found; start..end, strand, type, name):
     28..280     -  terminator     NOS terminator: nopaline synthase terminator and poly(A) signal
    323..1114    -  CDS            neo: KKA2_KLEPN - Also known as kan, nptII. Experimental evidence at protein level: Swiss-Prot protein existence level 1. Resistance to kanamycin, neomycin, paromomycin, ribostamycin, butirosin and gentamicin B. From Klebsiella pneumoniae.
   1148..1327    -  promoter       NOS promoter: nopaline synthase promoter
   2029..2373    +  promoter       CaMV 35S promoter: strong constitutive promoter from cauliflower mosaic virus
   2326..2372    +  promoter       minimal CaMV 35S promoter: minimal 35S promoter from cauliflower mosaic virus
   2404..2429    +  misc_feature   TMV Ω (fragment): translational enhancer from the tobacco mosaic virus 5'-leader sequence (Gallie et al., 1988)
   2446..6549    +  CDS            cas9: CAS9_STRP1 - Also known as csn1 From Streptococcus pyogenes serotype M1.
   6609..6861    +  terminator     NOS terminator: nopaline synthase terminator and poly(A) signal
   6982..7069    +  promoter       AmpR promoter (fragment): bla
   7103..7127    +  misc_feature   RB T-DNA repeat: right border repeat from nopaline C58 T-DNA
   7467..7868    +  CDS            Y4CG_SINFN (fragment): Protein inferred from homology: Swiss-Prot protein existence level 3. From Sinorhizobium fredii (strain NBRC 101917 / NGR234).
   8428..9057    +  CDS            pVS1 StaA: stability protein from the Pseudomonas plasmid pVS1 (Heeb et al., 2000)
   9490..10558   +  CDS            pVS1 RepA (fragment): replication protein from the Pseudomonas plasmid pVS1 (Heeb et al., 2000)
  10624..10818   +  rep_origin     pVS1 oriV: origin of replication for the Pseudomonas plasmid pVS1 (Heeb et al., 2000)
  11021..11060   +  CDS            rop (fragment): Rop protein, which maintains plasmids at low copy number; rop
  11162..11302   +  misc_feature   bom: basis of mobility region from pBR322
  11488..12076   -  rep_origin     ori: high-copy-number ColE1/pMB1/pBR322/pUC origin of replication
  12167..12955   -  CDS            aadA: S3AD_ECOLX - Experimental evidence at protein level: Swiss-Prot protein existence level 1. Mediates bacterial resistance to the antibiotics streptomycin and spectinomycin. From Escherichia coli.
  12962..13018   -  CDS            GmR (fragment): gentamycin acetyltransferase; aacC1; confers resistance to gentamycin
  13194..13217   -  promoter       Pc promoter (fragment): intI1 (promoter lies within the coding sequence); class 1 integron promoter
  13741..13765   +  misc_feature   LB T-DNA repeat: left border repeat from nopaline C58 T-DNA
>Addgene plasmid #160640 | pDGB3 omega1 Tnos:nptII:Pnos - SF - P35S:hCas9:Tnos (GB1657) | depositor full sequence | sequence record 311001 | Full Sequence
GGAGAGCGATCAGCTTGCATGCCGGTCGATCTAGTAACATAGATGACACCGCGCGCGATAATTTATCCTA
GTTTGCGCGCTATATTTTGTTTTCTATCGCGTATTAAATGTATAATTGCGGGACTCTAATCATAAAAACC
CATCTCATAAATAACGTCATGCATTACATGTTAATTATTACATGCTTAACGTAATTCAACAGAAATTATA
TGATAATCATGGCAAGACCGGCAACAGGATTCAATCTTAAGAAACTTTATTGCCAAATGTTTGAACGATC
TGCTTGACTCTAGCTAGAGTCCGAACCCCAGAGTCCCGCTCAGAAGAACTCGTCAAGAAGGCGATAGAAG
GCTATGCGCTGCGAATCGGGAGCGGCGATACCGTAAAGCACGAGGAAGCGGTCAGCCCATTCGCCGCCAA
GCTCTTCAGCAATATCACGGGTAGCCAACGCTATGTCCTGATAGCGGTCCGCCACACCCAGCCGGCCACA
GTCGATGAATCCAGAAAAGCGGCCATTTTCCACCATGATATTCGGCAAGCAGGCGTCGCCGTGGGTCACG
ACGAGATCCTCGCCGTCGGGCATCCGCGCCTTGAGCCTGGCGAACAGTTCGGCTGGCGCGAGCCCCTGAT
GCTCTTCGTCCAGATCATCCTGATCGACAAGACCGGCTTCCATCCGAGTACGTGCTCGCTCGATGCGGTG
TTTCGCTTGGTGGTCGAATGGGCAGGTAGCCGGATCAAGCGTATGCAGCCGCCGCATTGCATCAGCCATG
ATGGATACTTTCTCGGCAGGAGCAAGGTGAGATGACAGGAGATCCTGCCCCGGCACTTCGCCCAATAGCA
GCCAGTCCCTTCCCGCTTCAGTGACAACGTCGAGCACAGCTGCGCAAGGAACGCCCGTCGTGGCCAGCCA
CGATAGCCGCGCTGCCTCGTCTTGGAGTTCATTCAGGGCACCGGACAGGTCGGTCTTGACAAAAAGAACC
GGGCGCCCCTGCGCTGACAGCCGGAACACGGCGGCATCAGAGCAGCCGATTGTCTGTTGTGCCCAGTCAT
AGCCGAATAGCCTCTCCACCCAAGCGGCCGGAGAACCTGCGTGCAATCCATCTTGTTCAATCATGCCTCG
ATCGAGTTGAGAGTGAATATGAGACTCTAATTGGATACCGAGGGGAATTTATGGAACGTCAGTGGAGCAT
TTTTGACAAGAAATATTTGCTAGCTGATAGTGACCTTAGGCGACTTTTGAACGCGCAATAATGGTTTCTG
ACGTATGTGCTTAGCTCATTAAACTCCAGAAACCCGCGGCTGAGTGGCTCCTTCAACGTTGCGGTTCTGT
CAGTTCCAAACGTAAAACGGCTTGTCCCGCGTCATCGGCGGGGGTCATAACGTGACTCCCTTAATTCTCA
TGTATCTCCGTCAGGAGACTAGAGCCAAGCTGATCTCCTTTGCCCCGGAGATCACCATGGACGACTTTCT
CTATCTCTACGATCTAGGAAGAAAGTTCGACGGAGAAGGTGACGATACCATGTTCACCACCGATAATGAG
AAGATTAGCCTCTTCAATTTCAGAAAGAATGCTGACCCACAGATGGTTAGAGAGGCCTACGCGGCAGGTC
TGATCAAGACGATCTACCCGAGTAATAATCTCCAGGAGATCAAATACCTTCCCAAGAAGGTTAAAGATGC
AGTCAAAAGATTCAGGACTAACTGCATCAAGAACACAGAGAAAGATATATTTCTCAAGATCAGAAGTACT
ATTCCAGTATGGACGATTCAAGGCTTGCTTCATAAACCAAGGCAAGTAATAGAGATTGGAGTCTCTAAGA
AAGTAGTTCCTACTGAATCAAAGGCCATGGAGTCAAAAATTCAGATCGAGGATCTAACAGAACTCGCCGT
GAAGACTGGCGAACAGTTCATACAGAGTCTTTTACGACTCAATGACAAGAAGAAAATCTTCGTCAACATG
GTGGAGCACGACACTCTCGTCTACTCCAAGAATATCAAAGATACAGTCTCAGAAGACCAAAGGGCTATTG
AGACTTTTCAACAAAGGGTAATATCGGGAAACCTCCTCGGATTCCATTGCCCAGCTATCTGTCACTTCAT
CAAAAGGACAGTAGAAAAGGAAGGTGGCACCTACAAATGCCATCATTGCGATAAAGGAAAGGCTATCGTT
CAAGATGCCTCTGCCGACAGTGGTCCCAAAGATGGACCCCCACCCACGAGGAGCATCGTGGAAAAAGAAG
ACGTTCCAACCACGTCTTCAAAGCAAGTGGATTGATGTGATATCTCCACTGACGTAAGGGATGACGCACA
ATCCCACTATCCTTCGCAAGACCCTTCCTCTATATAAGGAAGTTCATTTCATTTGGAGAGGACTCCGGTA
TTTTTACAACAATACCACAACAAAACAAACAACAAACAACATTACAATTTACTATTCTAGTCGAAATGGA
CAAGAAGTACTCCATTGGGCTCGATATCGGCACAAACAGCGTCGGCTGGGCCGTCATTACGGACGAGTAC
AAGGTGCCGAGCAAAAAATTCAAAGTTCTGGGCAATACCGATCGCCACAGCATAAAGAAGAACCTCATTG
GCGCCCTCCTGTTCGACTCCGGGGAAACGGCCGAAGCCACGCGGCTCAAAAGAACAGCACGGCGCAGATA
TACCCGCAGAAAGAATCGGATCTGCTACCTGCAGGAGATCTTTAGTAATGAGATGGCTAAGGTGGATGAC
TCTTTCTTCCATAGGCTGGAGGAGTCCTTTTTGGTGGAGGAGGATAAAAAGCACGAGCGCCACCCAATCT
TTGGCAATATCGTGGACGAGGTGGCGTACCATGAAAAGTACCCAACCATATATCATCTGAGGAAGAAGCT
TGTAGACAGTACTGATAAGGCTGACTTGCGGTTGATCTATCTCGCGCTGGCGCATATGATCAAATTTCGG
GGACACTTCCTCATCGAGGGGGACCTGAACCCAGACAACAGCGATGTCGACAAACTCTTTATCCAACTGG
TTCAGACTTACAATCAGCTTTTCGAAGAGAACCCGATCAACGCATCCGGAGTTGACGCCAAAGCAATCCT
GAGCGCTAGGCTGTCCAAATCCCGGCGGCTCGAAAACCTCATCGCACAGCTCCCTGGGGAGAAGAAGAAC
GGCCTGTTTGGTAATCTTATCGCCCTGTCACTCGGGCTGACCCCCAACTTTAAATCTAACTTCGACCTGG
CCGAAGATGCCAAGCTTCAACTGAGCAAAGACACCTACGATGATGATCTCGACAATCTGCTGGCCCAGAT
CGGCGACCAGTACGCAGACCTTTTTTTGGCGGCAAAGAACCTGTCAGACGCCATTCTGCTGAGTGATATT
CTGCGAGTGAACACGGAGATCACCAAAGCTCCGCTGAGCGCTAGTATGATCAAGCGCTATGATGAGCACC
ACCAAGACTTGACTTTGCTGAAGGCCCTTGTCAGACAGCAACTGCCTGAGAAGTACAAGGAAATTTTCTT
CGATCAGTCTAAAAATGGCTACGCCGGATACATTGACGGCGGAGCAAGCCAGGAGGAATTTTACAAATTT
ATTAAGCCCATCTTGGAAAAAATGGACGGCACCGAGGAGCTGCTGGTAAAGCTTAACAGAGAAGATCTGT
TGCGCAAACAGCGCACTTTCGACAATGGAAGCATCCCCCACCAGATTCACCTGGGCGAACTGCACGCTAT
CCTCAGGCGGCAAGAGGATTTCTACCCCTTTTTGAAAGATAACAGGGAAAAGATTGAGAAAATCCTCACA
TTTCGGATACCCTACTATGTAGGCCCCCTCGCCCGGGGAAATTCCAGATTCGCGTGGATGACTCGCAAAT
CAGAAGAGACTATCACTCCCTGGAACTTCGAGGAAGTCGTGGATAAGGGGGCCTCTGCCCAGTCCTTCAT
CGAAAGGATGACTAACTTTGATAAAAATCTGCCTAACGAAAAGGTGCTTCCTAAACACTCTCTGCTGTAC
GAGTACTTCACAGTTTATAACGAGCTCACCAAGGTCAAATACGTCACAGAAGGGATGAGAAAGCCAGCAT
TCCTGTCTGGAGAGCAGAAGAAAGCTATCGTGGACCTCCTCTTCAAGACGAACCGGAAAGTTACCGTGAA
ACAGCTCAAAGAAGATTATTTCAAAAAGATTGAATGTTTCGACTCTGTTGAAATCAGCGGAGTGGAGGAT
CGCTTCAACGCATCCCTGGGAACGTATCACGATCTCCTGAAAATCATTAAAGACAAGGACTTCCTGGACA
ATGAGGAGAACGAGGACATTCTTGAGGACATTGTCCTCACCCTTACGTTGTTTGAAGATAGGGAGATGAT
TGAAGAACGCTTGAAAACTTACGCTCATCTCTTCGACGACAAAGTCATGAAACAGCTCAAGAGGCGCCGA
TATACAGGATGGGGGCGGCTGTCAAGAAAACTGATCAATGGGATCCGAGACAAGCAGAGTGGAAAGACAA
TCCTGGATTTTCTTAAGTCCGATGGATTTGCCAACCGGAACTTCATGCAGTTGATCCATGATGACTCTCT
CACCTTTAAGGAGGACATCCAGAAAGCACAAGTTTCTGGCCAGGGGGACAGTCTCCACGAGCACATCGCT
AATCTTGCAGGTAGCCCAGCTATCAAAAAGGGAATACTGCAGACCGTTAAGGTCGTGGATGAACTCGTCA
AAGTAATGGGAAGGCATAAGCCCGAGAATATCGTTATCGAGATGGCCCGAGAGAACCAAACTACCCAGAA
GGGACAGAAGAACAGTAGGGAAAGGATGAAGAGGATTGAAGAGGGTATAAAAGAACTGGGGTCCCAAATC
CTTAAGGAACACCCAGTTGAAAACACCCAGCTTCAGAATGAGAAGCTCTACCTGTACTACCTGCAGAACG
GCAGGGACATGTACGTGGATCAGGAACTGGACATCAATCGGCTCTCCGACTACGACGTGGATCATATCGT
GCCCCAGTCTTTTCTCAAAGATGATTCTATTGATAATAAAGTGTTGACAAGATCCGATAAAAATAGAGGG
AAGAGTGATAACGTCCCCTCAGAAGAAGTTGTCAAGAAAATGAAAAATTATTGGCGGCAGCTGCTGAACG
CCAAACTGATCACACAACGGAAGTTCGATAATCTGACTAAGGCTGAACGAGGTGGCCTGTCTGAGTTGGA
TAAAGCCGGCTTCATCAAAAGGCAGCTTGTTGAGACACGCCAGATCACCAAGCACGTGGCCCAAATTCTC
GATTCACGCATGAACACCAAGTACGATGAAAATGACAAACTGATTCGAGAGGTGAAAGTTATTACTCTGA
AGTCTAAGCTGGTTTCAGATTTCAGAAAGGACTTTCAGTTTTATAAGGTGAGAGAGATCAACAATTACCA
CCATGCGCATGATGCCTACCTGAATGCAGTGGTAGGCACTGCACTTATCAAAAAATATCCCAAGCTTGAA
TCTGAATTTGTTTACGGAGACTATAAAGTGTACGATGTTAGGAAAATGATCGCAAAGTCTGAGCAGGAAA
TAGGCAAGGCCACCGCTAAGTACTTCTTTTACAGCAATATTATGAATTTTTTCAAGACCGAGATTACACT
GGCCAATGGAGAGATTCGGAAGCGACCACTTATCGAAACAAACGGAGAAACAGGAGAAATCGTGTGGGAC
AAGGGTAGGGATTTCGCGACAGTCCGGAAGGTCCTGTCCATGCCGCAGGTGAACATCGTTAAAAAGACCG
AAGTACAGACCGGAGGCTTCTCCAAGGAAAGTATCCTCCCGAAAAGGAACAGCGACAAGCTGATCGCACG
CAAAAAAGATTGGGACCCCAAGAAATACGGCGGATTCGATTCTCCTACAGTCGCTTACAGTGTACTGGTT
GTGGCCAAAGTGGAGAAAGGGAAGTCTAAAAAACTCAAAAGCGTCAAGGAACTGCTGGGCATCACAATCA
TGGAGCGATCAAGCTTCGAAAAAAACCCCATCGACTTTCTCGAGGCGAAAGGATATAAAGAGGTCAAAAA
AGACCTCATCATTAAGCTTCCCAAGTACTCTCTCTTTGAGCTTGAAAACGGCCGGAAACGAATGCTCGCT
AGTGCGGGCGAGCTGCAGAAAGGTAACGAGCTGGCACTGCCCTCTAAATACGTTAATTTCTTGTATCTGG
CCAGCCACTATGAAAAGCTCAAAGGATCTCCCGAAGATAATGAGCAGAAGCAGCTGTTCGTGGAACAACA
CAAACACTACCTTGATGAGATCATCGAGCAAATAAGCGAATTCTCCAAAAGAGTGATCCTCGCCGACGCT
AACCTCGATAAGGTGCTTTCTGCTTACAATAAGCACAGGGATAAGCCCATCAGGGAGCAGGCAGAAAACA
TTATCCACTTGTTTACTCTGACCAACTTGGGCGCGCCTGCAGCCTTCAAGTACTTCGACACCACCATAGA
CAGAAAGCGGTACACCTCTACAAAGGAGGTCCTGGACGCCACACTGATTCATCAGTCAATTACGGGGCTC
TATGAAACAAGAATCGACCTCTCTCAGCTCGGTGGAGACAGCAGGGCTGACCCCAAGAAGAAGAGGAAGG
TGTGAGCTTGGAATGGATCTTCGATCCCGATCGTTCAAACATTTGGCAATAAAGTTTCTTAAGATTGAAT
CCTGTTGCCGGTCTTGCGACGATTATCATATAATTTCTGTTGAATTACGTTAAGCATGTAATAATTAACA
TGTAATGCATGACGTTATTTATGAGATGGGTTTTTATGATTAGAGTCCCGCAATTATACATTTAATACGC
GATAGAAAACAAAATATAGCGCGCAAACTAGGATAAATTATCGCGCDCGGTGTCATCTATGTTACTAGAT
CGGGAATTGCCAAGCTAATTCTTGAAGACGAAAGGGCCTCGTGATACGCCTATTTTTATAGGTTAATGTC
ATGATAATAATGGTTTCTTAGACGTCAGGTGGCACTTTTCGGGGAAATGTGCGCGGAACCCCTATTTGTT
TATTTTTCTAAATACATTCAAATATGTATCCGCTCATGAGACAATAACCCTGATAAATGCTTCAATAATG
GGACCGACTCGCGCTGTCATGAGACCGGATCCTGACAGGATATATTGGCGGGTAAACCTAAGAGAAAAGA
GCGTTTATTAGAATAATCGGATATTTAAAAGGGCGTGAAAAGGTTTATCCGTTCGTCCATTTGTATGTGC
ATGCCAACCACAGGGTTCCCCTCGGGATCAAAGTACTTTGATCCAACCCCTCCGCTGCTATAGTGCAGTC
GGCTTCTGACGTTCAGTGCAGCCGTCATCTGAAAACGACATGTCGCACAAGTCCTAAGTTACGCGACAGG
CTGCCGCCCTGCCCTTTTCCTGGCGTTTTCTTGTCGCGTGTTTTAGTCGCATAAAGTAGAATACTTGCGA
CTAGAACCGGAGACATTACGCCATGAACAAGAGCGCCGCCGCTGGCCTGCTGGGCTATGCCCGCGTCAGC
ACCGACGACCAGGACTTGACCAACCAACGGGCCGAACTGCACGCGGCCGGCTGCACCAAGCTGTTTTCCG
AGAAGATCACCGGCACCAGGCGCGACCGCCCGGAGCTGGCCAGGATGCTTGACCACCTACGCCCTGGCGA
CGTTGTGACAGTGACCAGGCTAGACCGCCTGGCCCGCAGCACCCGCGACCTACTGGACATTGCCGAGCGC
ATCCAGGAGGCCGGCGCGGGCCTGCGTAGCCTGGCAGAGCCGTGGGCCGACACCACCACGCCGGCCGGCC
GCATGGTGTTGACCGTGTTCGCCGGCATTGCCGAGTTCGAGCGTTCCCTAATCATCGACCGCACCCGGAG
CGGGCGCGAGGCCGCCAAGGCCCGAGGCGTGAAGTTTGGCCCCCGCCCTACCCTCACCCCGGCACAGATC
GCGCACGCCCGCGAGCTGATCGACCAGGAAGGCCGCACCGTGAAAGAGGCGGCTGCACTGCTTGGCGTGC
ATCGCTCGACCCTGTACCGCGCACTTGAGCGCAGCGAGGAAGTGACGCCCACCGAGGCCAGGCGGCGCGG
TGCCTTCCGTGAGGACGCATTGACCGAGGCCGACGCCCTGGCGGCCGCCGAGAATGAACGCCAAGAGGAA
CAAGCATGAAACCGCACCAGGACGGCCAGGACGAACCGTTTTTCATTACCGAAGAGATCGAGGCGGAGAT
GATCGCGGCCGGGTACGTGTTCGAGCCGCCCGCGCACCTCTCAACCGTGCGGCTGCATGAAATCCTGGCC
GGTTTGTCTGATGCCAAGCTGGCGGCCTGGCCGGCCAGCTTGGCCGCTGAAGAAACCGAGCGCCGCCGTC
TAAAAAGGTGATGTGTATTTGAGTAAAACAGCTTGCGTCATGCGGTCGCTGCGTATATGATCCGATGAGT
AAATAAACAAATACGCAAGGGGAACGCATGAAGGTTATCGCTGTACTTAACCAGAAAGGCGGGTCAGGCA
AGACGACCATCGGAACCCATCTAGCCCGCGCCCTGCAACTCGCCGGGGCCGATGTTCTGTTAGTCGATTC
CGATCCCCAGGGCAGTGCCCGCGATTGGGCGGCCGTGCGGGAAGATCAACCGCTAACCGTTGTCGGCATC
GACCGCCCGACGATTGACCGCGACGTGAAGGCCATCGGCCGGCGCGACTTCGTAGTGATCGACGGAGCGC
CCCAGGCGGCGGACTTGGCTGTGTCCGCGATCAAGGCAGCCGACTTCGTGCTGATTCCGGTGCAGCCAAG
CCCTTACGACATATGGGCCACCGCCGACCTGGTGGAGCTGGTTAAGCAGCGCATTGAGGTCACGGATGGA
AGGCTACAAGCGGCCTTTGTCGTGTCGCGGGCGATCAAAGGCACGCGCATCGGCGGTGAGGTTGCCGAGG
CGCTGGCCGGGTACGAGCTGCCCATTCTTGAGTCCCGTATCACGCAGCGCGTGAGCTACCCAGGCACTGC
CGCCGCCGGCACAACCGTTCTTGAATCAGAACCCGAGGGCGACGCTGCCCGCGAGGTCCAGGCGCTGGCC
GCTGAAATTAAATCAAAACTCATTTGAGTTAATGAGGTAAAGAGAAAATGAGCAAAAGCACAAACACGCT
AAGTGCCGGCCGTCCGAGCGCACGCAGCAGCAAGGCTGCAACGTTGGCCAGCCTGGCAGACACGCCAGCC
ATGAAGCGGGTCAACTTTCAGTTGCCGGCGGAGGATCACACCAAGCTGAAGATGTACGCGGTACGCCAAG
GCAAGACCATTACCGAGCTGCTATCTGAATAGATCGCGCAGCTACCAGAGTAAATGAGCAAATGAATAAA
TGAGTAGATGAATTTTAGCGGCTAAAGGAGGCGGCATGGAAAATCAAGAACAACCAGGCACCGACGCCGT
GGAATGCCCCATGTGTGGAGGAACGGGCGGTTGGCCAGGCGTAAGCGGCTGGGTTGTCTGCCGGCCCTGC
AATGGCACTGGAACCCCCAAGCCCGAGGAATCGGCGTGACGGTCGCAAACCATCCGGCCCGGTACAAATC
GGCGCGGCGCTGGGTGATGACCTGGTGGAGAAGTTGAAGGCCGCGCAGGCCGCCCAGCGGCAACGCATCG
AGGCAGAAGCACGCCCCGGTGAATCGTGGCAAGCGGCCGCTGATCGAATCCGCAAAGAATCCCGGCAACC
GCCGGCAGCCGGTGCGCCGTCGATTAGGAAGCCGCCCAAGGGCGACGAGCAACCAGATTTTTTCGTTCCG
ATGCTCTATGACGTGGGCACCCGCGATAGTCGCAGCATCATGGACGTGGCCGTTTTCCGTCTGTCGAAGC
GTGACCGACGAGCTGGCGAGGTGATCCGCTACGAGCTTCCAGACGGGCACGTAGAGGTTTCCGCAGGGCC
GGCCGGCATGGCCAGTGTGTGGGATTACGACCTGGTACTGATGGCGGTTTCCCATCTAACCGAATCCATG
AACCGATACCGGGAAGGGAAGGGAGACAAGCCCGGCCGCGTGTTCCGTCCACACGTTGCGGACGTACTCA
AGTTCTGCCGGCGAGCCGATGGCGGAAAGCAGAAAGACGACCTGGTAGAAACCTGCATTCGGTTAAACAC
CACGCACGTTGCCATGCAGCGTACGAAGAAGGCCAAGAACGGCCGCCTGGTGACGGTATCCGAGGGTGAA
GCCTTGATTAGCCGCTACAAGATCGTAAAGAGCGAAACCGGGCGGCCGGAGTACATCGAGATCGAGCTAG
CTGATTGGATGTACCGCGAGATCACAGAAGGCAAGAACCCGGACGTGCTGACGGTTCACCCCGATTACTT
TTTGATCGATCCCGGCATCGGCCGTTTTCTCTACCGCCTGGCACGCCGCGCCGCAGGCAAGGCAGAAGCC
AGATGGTTGTTCAAGACGATCTACGAACGCAGTGGCAGCGCCGGAGAGTTCAAGAAGTTCTGTTTCACCG
TGCGCAAGCTGATCGGGTCAAATGACCTGCCGGAGTACGATTTGAAGGAGGAGGCGGGGCAGGCTGGCCC
GATCCTAGTCATGCGCTACCGCAACCTGATCGAGGGCGAAGCATCCGCCGGTTCCTAATGTACGGAGCAG
ATGCTAGGGCAAATTGCCCTAGCAGGGGAAAAAGGTCGAAAAGGACTCTTTCCTGTGGATAGCACGTACA
TTGGGAACCCAAAGCCGTACATTGGGAACCGGAACCCGTACATTGGGAACCCAAAGCCGTACATTGGGAA
CCGGTCACACATGTAAGTGACTGATATAAAAGAGAAAAAAGGCGATTTTTCCGCCTAAAACTCTTTAAAA
CTTATTAAAACTCTTAAAACCCGCCTGGCCTGTGCATAACTGTCTGGCCAGCGCACAGCCGAAGAGCTGC
AAAAAGCGCCTACCCTTCGGTCGCTGCGCTCCCTACGCCCCGCCGCTTCGCGTCGGCCTATCGCGGCCGC
TGGCCGCTCAAAAATGGCTGGCCTACGGCCAGGCAATCTACCAGGGCGCGGACAAGCCGCGCCGTCGCCA
CTCGACCGCCGGCGCCCACATCAAGGCACCCTGCCTCGCGCGTTTCGGTGATGACGGTGAAAACCTCTGA
CACATGCAGCTCCCGGTGACGGTCACAGCTTGTCTGTAAGCGGATGCCGGGAGCAGACAAGCCCGTCAGG
GCGCGTCAGCGGGTGTTGGCGGGTGTCGGGGCGCAGCCATGACCCAGTCACGTAGCGATAGCGGAGTGTA
TACTGGCTTAACTATGCGGCATCAGAGCAGATTGTACTGAGAGTGCACCATATGCGGTGTGAAATACCGC
ACAGATGCGTAAGGAGAAAATACCGCATCAGGCGCTCTTCCGCTTCCTCGCTCACTGACTCGCTGCGCTC
GGTCGTTCGGCTGCGGCGAGCGGTATCAGCTCACTCAAAGGCGGTAATACGGTTATCCACAGAATCAGGG
GATAACGCAGGAAAGAACATGTGAGCAAAAGGCCAGCAAAAGGCCAGGAACCGTAAAAAGGCCGCGTTGC
TGGCGTTTTTCCATAGGCTCCGCCCCCCTGACGAGCATCACAAAAATCGACGCTCAAGTCAGAGGTGGCG
AAACCCGACAGGACTATAAAGATACCAGGCGTTTCCCCCTGGAAGCTCCCTCGTGCGCTCTCCTGTTCCG
ACCCTGCCGCTTACCGGATACCTGTCCGCCTTTCTCCCTTCGGGAAGCGTGGCGCTTTCTCATAGCTCAC
GCTGTAGGTATCTCAGTTCGGTGTAGGTCGTTCGCTCCAAGCTGGGCTGTGTGCACGAACCCCCCGTTCA
GCCCGACCGCTGCGCCTTATCCGGTAACTATCGTCTTGAGTCCAACCCGGTAAGACACGACTTATCGCCA
CTGGCAGCAGCCACTGGTAACAGGATTAGCAGAGCGAGGTATGTAGGCGGTGCTACAGAGTTCTTGAAGT
GGTGGCCTAACTACGGCTACACTAGAAGGACAGTATTTGGTATCTGCGCTCTGCTGAAGCCAGTTACCTT
CGGAAAAAGAGTTGGTAGCTCTTGATCCGGCAAACAAACCACCGCTGGTAGCGGTGGTTTTTTTGTTTGC
AAGCAGCAGATTACGCGCAGAAAAAAAGGATCTCAAGAAGATCCTTTGATCTTTTCTACGGGGTCTGACG
CTCAGTGGAACGAAAACTCACGTTAAGGGATTTTGGTCATGCATTCTAGGTGATTATTTGCCGACTACCT
TGGTGATCTCGCCTTTCACGTAGTGGACAAATTCTTCCAACTGATCTGCGCGCGAGGCCAAGCGATCTTC
TTCTTGTCCAAGATAAGCCTGTCTAGCTTCAAGTATGACGGGCTGATACTGGGCCGGCAGGCGCTCCATT
GCCCAGTCGGCAGCGACATCCTTCGGCGCGATTTTGCCGGTTACTGCGCTGTACCAAATGCGGGACAACG
TAAGCACTACATTTCGCTCATCACCAGCCCAGTCGGGCGGCGAGTTCCATAGCGTTAAGGTTTCATTTAG
CGCCTCAAATAGATCCTGTTCAGGAACCGGATCAAAGAGTTCCTCCGCCGCTGGACCTACCAAGGCAACG
CTATGTTCTCTTGCTTTTGTCAGCAAGATAGCCAGATCAATGTCGATCGTGGCTGGCTCGAAGATACCTG
CAAGAATGTCATTGCGCTGCCATTCTCCAAATTGCAGTTCGCGCTTAGCTGGATAACGCCACGGAATGAT
GTCGTCGTGCACAACAATGGTGACTTCTACAGCGCGGAGAATCTCGCTCTCTCCAGGGGAAGCCGAAGTT
TCCAAAAGGTCGTTGATCAAAGCTCGCCGCGTTGTTTCATCAAGCCTTACGGTCACCGTAACCAGCAAAT
CAATATCACTGTGTGGCTTCAGGCCGCCATCCACTGCGGAGCCGTACAAATGTACGGCCAGCAACGTCGG
TTCGAGATGGCGCTCGATGACGCCAACTACCTCTGATAGTTGAGTCGATACTTCGGCGATCACCGCTTCC
CTCATAATGTTTAACTTTGTTTTAGGGCGACTGCCCTGCTGCGTAACATCGTTGCTGCTCCATAACATCA
AACATCGACCCACGGCGTAACGCGCTTGCTGCTTGGATGCCCGAGGCATAGACTGTACCCCAAAAAAACA
GTCATAACAAGCCATGAAAACCGCCACTGCGCCGTTACCACCGCTGCGTTCGGTCAAGGTTCTGGACCAG
TTGCGTGAGCGCATACGCTACTTGCATTACAGCTTACGAACCGAACAGGCTTATGTCCACTGGGTTCGTG
CCTTCATCCGTTTCCACGGTGTGCGTCACCCGGCAACCTTGGGTAGCAGCGAAGTCGAGGCATTTCTGTC
CTGGCTGGAACAGAACTTATTATTTCCTTCCTCTTTTCTACAGTATTTAAAGATACCCCAAGAAGCTAAT
TATAACAAGACGAACTCCAATTCACTGTTCCTTGCATTCTAAAACCTTAAATACCAGAAAACAGCTTTTT
CAAAGTTGTTTTCAAAGTTGGCGTATAACATAGTATCGACGGAGCCGATTTTGAAACCGCGGTGATCACA
GGCAGCAACGCTCTGTCATCGTTACAATCAACATGCTACCCTCCGCGAGATCATCCGTGTTTCAAACCCG
GCAGCTTAGTTGCCGTTCTTCCGAATAGCATCGGTAACATGAGCAAAGTCTGCCGCCTTACAACGGCTCT
CCCGCTGACGCCGTCCCGGACTGATGGGCTGCCTGTATCGAGTGGTGATTTTGTGCCGAGCTGCCGGTCG
GGGAGCTGTTGGCTGGCTGGTGGCAGGATATATTGTGGTGTAAACATAACGGATCCGGTCTCA
