Features (pLannotate 1.2.2; 21 found; start..end, strand, type, name):
     28..280     -  terminator     NOS terminator: nopaline synthase terminator and poly(A) signal
    323..1114    -  CDS            neo: KKA2_KLEPN - Also known as kan, nptII. Experimental evidence at protein level: Swiss-Prot protein existence level 1. Resistance to kanamycin, neomycin, paromomycin, ribostamycin, butirosin and gentamicin B. From Klebsiella pneumoniae.
   1148..1327    -  promoter       NOS promoter: nopaline synthase promoter
   2029..2373    +  promoter       CaMV 35S promoter: strong constitutive promoter from cauliflower mosaic virus
   2326..2372    +  promoter       minimal CaMV 35S promoter: minimal 35S promoter from cauliflower mosaic virus
   2405..2430    +  misc_feature   TMV Ω (fragment): translational enhancer from the tobacco mosaic virus 5'-leader sequence (Gallie et al., 1988)
   2447..6550    +  CDS            cas9: CAS9_STRP1 - Also known as csn1 From Streptococcus pyogenes serotype M1.
   6610..6862    +  terminator     NOS terminator: nopaline synthase terminator and poly(A) signal
   6983..7070    +  promoter       AmpR promoter (fragment): bla
   7104..7128    +  misc_feature   RB T-DNA repeat: right border repeat from nopaline C58 T-DNA
   7468..7869    +  CDS            Y4CG_SINFN (fragment): Protein inferred from homology: Swiss-Prot protein existence level 3. From Sinorhizobium fredii (strain NBRC 101917 / NGR234).
   8429..9058    +  CDS            pVS1 StaA: stability protein from the Pseudomonas plasmid pVS1 (Heeb et al., 2000)
   9487..10560   +  CDS            pVS1 RepA: replication protein from the Pseudomonas plasmid pVS1 (Heeb et al., 2000)
  10626..10820   +  rep_origin     pVS1 oriV: origin of replication for the Pseudomonas plasmid pVS1 (Heeb et al., 2000)
  11023..11062   +  CDS            rop (fragment): Rop protein, which maintains plasmids at low copy number; rop
  11164..11304   +  misc_feature   bom: basis of mobility region from pBR322
  11490..12078   -  rep_origin     ori: high-copy-number ColE1/pMB1/pBR322/pUC origin of replication
  12169..12957   -  CDS            aadA: S3AD_ECOLX - Experimental evidence at protein level: Swiss-Prot protein existence level 1. Mediates bacterial resistance to the antibiotics streptomycin and spectinomycin. From Escherichia coli.
  12964..13020   -  CDS            GmR (fragment): gentamycin acetyltransferase; aacC1; confers resistance to gentamycin
  13196..13219   -  promoter       Pc promoter (fragment): intI1 (promoter lies within the coding sequence); class 1 integron promoter
  13743..13767   +  misc_feature   LB T-DNA repeat: left border repeat from nopaline C58 T-DNA
>Addgene plasmid #160640 | pDGB3 omega1 Tnos:nptII:Pnos - SF - P35S:hCas9:Tnos (GB1657) | addgene full sequence | sequence record 321670 | Addgene NGS Result
GGAGAGCGATCAGCTTGCATGCCGGTCGATCTAGTAACATAGATGACACCGCGCGCGATAATTTATCCTA
GTTTGCGCGCTATATTTTGTTTTCTATCGCGTATTAAATGTATAATTGCGGGACTCTAATCATAAAAACC
CATCTCATAAATAACGTCATGCATTACATGTTAATTATTACATGCTTAACGTAATTCAACAGAAATTATA
TGATAATCATGGCAAGACCGGCAACAGGATTCAATCTTAAGAAACTTTATTGCCAAATGTTTGAACGATC
TGCTTGACTCTAGCTAGAGTCCGAACCCCAGAGTCCCGCTCAGAAGAACTCGTCAAGAAGGCGATAGAAG
GCTATGCGCTGCGAATCGGGAGCGGCGATACCGTAAAGCACGAGGAAGCGGTCAGCCCATTCGCCGCCAA
GCTCTTCAGCAATATCACGGGTAGCCAACGCTATGTCCTGATAGCGGTCCGCCACACCCAGCCGGCCACA
GTCGATGAATCCAGAAAAGCGGCCATTTTCCACCATGATATTCGGCAAGCAGGCGTCGCCGTGGGTCACG
ACGAGATCCTCGCCGTCGGGCATCCGCGCCTTGAGCCTGGCGAACAGTTCGGCTGGCGCGAGCCCCTGAT
GCTCTTCGTCCAGATCATCCTGATCGACAAGACCGGCTTCCATCCGAGTACGTGCTCGCTCGATGCGGTG
TTTCGCTTGGTGGTCGAATGGGCAGGTAGCCGGATCAAGCGTATGCAGCCGCCGCATTGCATCAGCCATG
ATGGATACTTTCTCGGCAGGAGCAAGGTGAGATGACAGGAGATCCTGCCCCGGCACTTCGCCCAATAGCA
GCCAGTCCCTTCCCGCTTCAGTGACAACGTCGAGCACAGCTGCGCAAGGAACGCCCGTCGTGGCCAGCCA
CGATAGCCGCGCTGCCTCGTCTTGGAGTTCATTCAGGGCACCGGACAGGTCGGTCTTGACAAAAAGAACC
GGGCGCCCCTGCGCTGACAGCCGGAACACGGCGGCATCAGAGCAGCCGATTGTCTGTTGTGCCCAGTCAT
AGCCGAATAGCCTCTCCACCCAAGCGGCCGGAGAACCTGCGTGCAATCCATCTTGTTCAATCATGCCTCG
ATCGAGTTGAGAGTGAATATGAGACTCTAATTGGATACCGAGGGGAATTTATGGAACGTCAGTGGAGCAT
TTTTGACAAGAAATATTTGCTAGCTGATAGTGACCTTAGGCGACTTTTGAACGCGCAATAATGGTTTCTG
ACGTATGTGCTTAGCTCATTAAACTCCAGAAACCCGCGGCTCAGTGGCTCCTTCAACGTTGCGGTTCTGT
CAGTTCCAAACGTAAAACGGCTTGTCCCGCGTCATCGGCGGGGGTCATACCGTGACTCCCTTAATTCTCA
TGTATCTCCGTCAGGAGACTAGAGCCAAGCTGATCTCCTTTGCCCCGGAGATCACCATGGACGACTTTCT
CTATCTCTACGATCTAGGAAGAAAGTTCGACGGAGAAGGTGACGATACCATGTTCACCACCGATAATGAG
AAGATTAGCCTCTTCAATTTCAGAAAGAATGCTGACCCACAGATGGTTAGAGAGGCCTACGCGGCAGGTC
TGATCAAGACGATCTACCCGAGTAATAATCTCCAGGAGATCAAATACCTTCCCAAGAAGGTTAAAGATGC
AGTCAAAAGATTCAGGACTAACTGCATCAAGAACACAGAGAAAGATATATTTCTCAAGATCAGAAGTACT
ATTCCAGTATGGACGATTCAAGGCTTGCTTCATAAACCAAGGCAAGTAATAGAGATTGGAGTCTCTAAGA
AAGTAGTTCCTACTGAATCAAAGGCCATGGAGTCAAAAATTCAGATCGAGGATCTAACAGAACTCGCCGT
GAAGACTGGCGAACAGTTCATACAGAGTCTTTTACGACTCAATGACAAGAAGAAAATCTTCGTCAACATG
GTGGAGCACGACACTCTCGTCTACTCCAAGAATATCAAAGATACAGTCTCAGAAGACCAAAGGGCTATTG
AGACTTTTCAACAAAGGGTAATATCGGGAAACCTCCTCGGATTCCATTGCCCAGCTATCTGTCACTTCAT
CAAAAGGACAGTAGAAAAGGAAGGTGGCACCTACAAATGCCATCATTGCGATAAAGGAAAGGCTATCGTT
CAAGATGCCCCTGCCGACAGTGGTCCCAAAGATGGACCCCCACCCACGAGGAGCATCGTGGAAAAAGAAG
ACGTTCCAACCACGTCTTCAAAGCAAGTGGATTGATGTGATATCTCCACTGACGTAAGGGATGACGCACA
ATCCCACTATCCTTCGCAAGACCCTTCCTCTATATAAGGAAGTTCATTTCATTTGGAGAGGACTCCGGTA
TTTTTACAACAATTACCACAACAAAACAAACAACAAACAACATTACAATTTACTATTCTAGTCGAAATGG
ACAAGAAGTACTCCATTGGGCTCGATATCGGCACAAACAGCGTCGGCTGGGCCGTCATTACGGACGAGTA
CAAGGTGCCGAGCAAAAAATTCAAAGTTCTGGGCAATACCGATCGCCACAGCATAAAGAAGAACCTCATT
GGCGCCCTCCTGTTCGACTCCGGGGAAACGGCCGAAGCCACGCGGCTCAAAAGAACAGCACGGCGCAGAT
ATACCCGCAGAAAGAATCGGATCTGCTACCTGCAGGAGATCTTTAGTAATGAGATGGCTAAGGTGGATGA
CTCTTTCTTCCATAGGCTGGAGGAGTCCTTTTTGGTGGAGGAGGATAAAAAGCACGAGCGCCACCCAATC
TTTGGCAATATCGTGGACGAGGTGGCGTACCATGAAAAGTACCCAACCATATATCATCTGAGGAAGAAGC
TTGTAGACAGTACTGATAAGGCTGACTTGCGGTTGATCTATCTCGCGCTGGCGCATATGATCAAATTTCG
GGGACACTTCCTCATCGAGGGGGACCTGAACCCAGACAACAGCGATGTCGACAAACTCTTTATCCAACTG
GTTCAGACTTACAATCAGCTTTTCGAAGAGAACCCGATCAACGCATCCGGAGTTGACGCCAAAGCAATCC
TGAGCGCTAGGCTGTCCAAATCCCGGCGGCTCGAAAACCTCATCGCACAGCTCCCTGGGGAGAAGAAGAA
CGGCCTGTTTGGTAATCTTATCGCCCTGTCACTCGGGCTGACCCCCAACTTTAAATCTAACTTCGACCTG
GCCGAAGATGCCAAGCTTCAACTGAGCAAAGACACCTACGATGATGATCTCGACAATCTGCTGGCCCAGA
TCGGCGACCAGTACGCAGACCTTTTTTTGGCGGCAAAGAACCTGTCAGACGCCATTCTGCTGAGTGATAT
TCTGCGAGTGAACACGGAGATCACCAAAGCTCCGCTGAGCGCTAGTATGATCAAGCGCTATGATGAGCAC
CACCAAGACTTGACTTTGCTGAAGGCCCTTGTCAGACAGCAACTGCCTGAGAAGTACAAGGAAATTTTCT
TCGATCAGTCTAAAAATGGCTACGCCGGATACATTGACGGCGGAGCAAGCCAGGAGGAATTTTACAAATT
TATTAAGCCCATCTTGGAAAAAATGGACGGCACCGAGGAGCTGCTGGTAAAGCTTAACAGAGAAGATCTG
TTGCGCAAACAGCGCACTTTCGACAATGGAAGCATCCCCCACCAGATTCACCTGGGCGAACTGCACGCTA
TCCTCAGGCGGCAAGAGGATTTCTACCCCTTTTTGAAAGATAACAGGGAAAAGATTGAGAAAATCCTCAC
ATTTCGGATACCCTACTATGTAGGCCCCCTCGCCCGGGGAAATTCCAGATTCGCGTGGATGACTCGCAAA
TCAGAAGAGACTATCACTCCCTGGAACTTCGAGGAAGTCGTGGATAAGGGGGCCTCTGCCCAGTCCTTCA
TCGAAAGGATGACTAACTTTGATAAAAATCTGCCTAACGAAAAGGTGCTTCCTAAACACTCTCTGCTGTA
CGAGTACTTCACAGTTTATAACGAGCTCACCAAGGTCAAATACGTCACAGAAGGGATGAGAAAGCCAGCA
TTCCTGTCTGGAGAGCAGAAGAAAGCTATCGTGGACCTCCTCTTCAAGACGAACCGGAAAGTTACCGTGA
AACAGCTCAAAGAAGATTATTTCAAAAAGATTGAATGTTTCGACTCTGTTGAAATCAGCGGAGTGGAGGA
TCGCTTCAACGCATCCCTGGGAACGTATCACGATCTCCTGAAAATCATTAAAGACAAGGACTTCCTGGAC
AATGAGGAGAACGAGGACATTCTTGAGGACATTGTCCTCACCCTTACGTTGTTTGAAGATAGGGAGATGA
TTGAAGAACGCTTGAAAACTTACGCTCATCTCTTCGACGACAAAGTCATGAAACAGCTCAAGAGGCGCCG
ATATACAGGATGGGGGCGGCTGTCAAGAAAACTGATCAATGGGATCCGAGACAAGCAGAGTGGAAAGACA
ATCCTGGATTTTCTTAAGTCCGATGGATTTGCCAACCGGAACTTCATGCAGTTGATCCATGATGACTCTC
TCACCTTTAAGGAGGACATCCAGAAAGCACAAGTTTCTGGCCAGGGGGACAGTCTCCACGAGCACATCGC
TAATCTTGCAGGTAGCCCAGCTATCAAAAAGGGAATACTGCAGACCGTTAAGGTCGTGGATGAACTCGTC
AAAGTAATGGGAAGGCATAAGCCCGAGAATATCGTTATCGAGATGGCCCGAGAGAACCAAACTACCCAGA
AGGGACAGAAGAACAGTAGGGAAAGGATGAAGAGGATTGAAGAGGGTATAAAAGAACTGGGGTCCCAAAT
CCTTAAGGAACACCCAGTTGAAAACACCCAGCTTCAGAATGAGAAGCTCTACCTGTACTACCTGCAGAAC
GGCAGGGACATGTACGTGGATCAGGAACTGGACATCAATCGGCTCTCCGACTACGACGTGGATCATATCG
TGCCCCAGTCTTTTCTCAAAGATGATTCTATTGATAATAAAGTGTTGACAAGATCCGATAAAAATAGAGG
GAAGAGTGATAACGTCCCCTCAGAAGAAGTTGTCAAGAAAATGAAAAATTATTGGCGGCAGCTGCTGAAC
GCCAAACTGATCACACAACGGAAGTTCGATAATCTGACTAAGGCTGAACGAGGTGGCCTGTCTGAGTTGG
ATAAAGCCGGCTTCATCAAAAGGCAGCTTGTTGAGACACGCCAGATCACCAAGCACGTGGCCCAAATTCT
CGATTCACGCATGAACACCAAGTACGATGAAAATGACAAACTGATTCGAGAGGTGAAAGTTATTACTCTG
AAGTCTAAGCTGGTTTCAGATTTCAGAAAGGACTTTCAGTTTTATAAGGTGAGAGAGATCAACAATTACC
ACCATGCGCATGATGCCTACCTGAATGCAGTGGTAGGCACTGCACTTATCAAAAAATATCCCAAGCTTGA
ATCTGAATTTGTTTACGGAGACTATAAAGTGTACGATGTTAGGAAAATGATCGCAAAGTCTGAGCAGGAA
ATAGGCAAGGCCACCGCTAAGTACTTCTTTTACAGCAATATTATGAATTTTTTCAAGACCGAGATTACAC
TGGCCAATGGAGAGATTCGGAAGCGACCACTTATCGAAACAAACGGAGAAACAGGAGAAATCGTGTGGGA
CAAGGGTAGGGATTTCGCGACAGTCCGGAAGGTCCTGTCCATGCCGCAGGTGAACATCGTTAAAAAGACC
GAAGTACAGACCGGAGGCTTCTCCAAGGAAAGTATCCTCCCGAAAAGGAACAGCGACAAGCTGATCGCAC
GCAAAAAAGATTGGGACCCCAAGAAATACGGCGGATTCGATTCTCCTACAGTCGCTTACAGTGTACTGGT
TGTGGCCAAAGTGGAGAAAGGGAAGTCTAAAAAACTCAAAAGCGTCAAGGAACTGCTGGGCATCACAATC
ATGGAGCGATCAAGCTTCGAAAAAAACCCCATCGACTTTCTCGAGGCGAAAGGATATAAAGAGGTCAAAA
AAGACCTCATCATTAAGCTTCCCAAGTACTCTCTCTTTGAGCTTGAAAACGGCCGGAAACGAATGCTCGC
TAGTGCGGGCGAGCTGCAGAAAGGTAACGAGCTGGCACTGCCCTCTAAATACGTTAATTTCTTGTATCTG
GCCAGCCACTATGAAAAGCTCAAAGGATCTCCCGAAGATAATGAGCAGAAGCAGCTGTTCGTGGAACAAC
ACAAACACTACCTTGATGAGATCATCGAGCAAATAAGCGAATTCTCCAAAAGAGTGATCCTCGCCGACGC
TAACCTCGATAAGGTGCTTTCTGCTTACAATAAGCACAGGGATAAGCCCATCAGGGAGCAGGCAGAAAAC
ATTATCCACTTGTTTACTCTGACCAACTTGGGCGCGCCTGCAGCCTTCAAGTACTTCGACACCACCATAG
ACAGAAAGCGGTACACCTCTACAAAGGAGGTCCTGGACGCCACACTGATTCATCAGTCAATTACGGGGCT
CTATGAAACAAGAATCGACCTCTCTCAGCTCGGTGGAGACAGCAGGGCTGACCCCAAGAAGAAGAGGAAG
GTGTGAGCTTGGAATGGATCTTCGATCCCGATCGTTCAAACATTTGGCAATAAAGTTTCTTAAGATTGAA
TCCTGTTGCCGGTCTTGCGACGATTATCATATAATTTCTGTTGAATTACGTTAAGCATGTAATAATTAAC
ATGTAATGCATGACGTTATTTATGAGATGGGTTTTTATGATTAGAGTCCCGCAATTATACATTTAATACG
CGATAGAAAACAAAATATAGCGCGCAAACTAGGATAAATTATCGCGCGCGGTGTCATCTATGTTACTAGA
TCGGGAATTGCCAAGCTAATTCTTGAAGACGAAAGGGCCTCGTGATACGCCTATTTTTATAGGTTAATGT
CATGATAATAATGGTTTCTTAGACGTCAGGTGGCACTTTTCGGGGAAATGTGCGCGGAACCCCTATTTGT
TTATTTTTCTAAATACATTCAAATATGTATCCGCTCATGAGACAATAACCCTGATAAATGCTTCAATAAT
GGGACCGACTCGCGCTGTCATGAGACCGGATCCTGACAGGATATATTGGCGGGTAAACCTAAGAGAAAAG
AGCGTTTATTAGAATAATCGGATATTTAAAAGGGCGTGAAAAGGTTTATCCGTTCGTCCATTTGTATGTG
CATGCCAACCACAGGGTTCCCCTCGGGATCAAAGTACTTTGATCCAACCCCTCCGCTGCTATAGTGCAGT
CGGCTTCTGACGTTCAGTGCAGCCGTCATCTGAAAACGACATGTCGCACAAGTCCTAAGTTACGCGACAG
GCTGCCGCCCTGCCCTTTTCCTGGCGTTTTCTTGTCGCGTGTTTTAGTCGCATAAAGTAGAATACTTGCG
ACTAGAACCGGAGACATTACGCCATGAACAAGAGCGCCGCCGCTGGCCTGCTGGGCTATGCCCGCGTCAG
CACCGACGACCAGGACTTGACCAACCAACGGGCCGAACTGCACGCGGCCGGCTGCACCAAGCTGTTTTCC
GAGAAGATCACCGGCACCAGGCGCGACCGCCCGGAGCTGGCCAGGATGCTTGACCACCTACGCCCTGGCG
ACGTTGTGACAGTGACCAGGCTAGACCGCCTGGCCCGCAGCACCCGCGACCTACTGGACATTGCCGAGCG
CATCCAGGAGGCCGGCGCGGGCCTGCGTAGCCTGGCAGAGCCGTGGGCCGACACCACCACGCCGGCCGGC
CGCATGGTGTTGACCGTGTTCGCCGGCATTGCCGAGTTCGAGCGTTCCCTAATCATCGACCGCACCCGGA
GCGGGCGCGAGGCCGCCAAGGCCCGAGGCGTGAAGTTTGGCCCCCGCCCTACCCTCACCCCGGCACAGAT
CGCGCACGCCCGCGAGCTGATCGACCAGGAAGGCCGCACCGTGAAAGAGGCGGCTGCACTGCTTGGCGTG
CATCGCTCGACCCTGTACCGCGCACTTGAGCGCAGCGAGGAAGTGACGCCCACCGAGGCCAGGCGGCGCG
GTGCCTTCCGTGAGGACGCATTGACCGAGGCCGACGCCCTGGCGGCCGCCGAGAATGAACGCCAAGAGGA
ACAAGCATGAAACCGCACCAGGACGGCCAGGACGAACCGTTTTTCATTACCGAAGAGATCGAGGCGGAGA
TGATCGCGGCCGGGTACGTGTTCGAGCCGCCCGCGCACCTCTCAACCGTGCGGCTGCATGAAATCCTGGC
CGGTTTGTCTGATGCCAAGCTGGCGGCCTGGCCGGCCAGCTTGGCCGCTGAAGAAACCGAGCGCCGCCGT
CTAAAAAGGTGATGTGTATTTGAGTAAAACAGCTTGCGTCATGCGGTCGCTGCGTATATGATGCGATGAG
TAAATAAACAAATACGCAAGGGGAACGCATGAAGGTTATCGCTGTACTTAACCAGAAAGGCGGGTCAGGC
AAGACGACCATCGCAACCCATCTAGCCCGCGCCCTGCAACTCGCCGGGGCCGATGTTCTGTTAGTCGATT
CCGATCCCCAGGGCAGTGCCCGCGATTGGGCGGCCGTGCGGGAAGATCAACCGCTAACCGTTGTCGGCAT
CGACCGCCCGACGATTGACCGCGACGTGAAGGCCATCGGCCGGCGCGACTTCGTAGTGATCGACGGAGCG
CCCCAGGCGGCGGACTTGGCTGTGTCCGCGATCAAGGCAGCCGACTTCGTGCTGATTCCGGTGCAGCCAA
GCCCTTACGACATATGGGCCACCGCCGACCTGGTGGAGCTGGTTAAGCAGCGCATTGAGGTCACGGATGG
AAGGCTACAAGCGGCCTTTGTCGTGTCGCGGGCGATCAAAGGCACGCGCATCGGCGGTGAGGTTGCCGAG
GCGCTGGCCGGGTACGAGCTGCCCATTCTTGAGTCCCGTATCACGCAGCGCGTGAGCTACCCAGGCACTG
CCGCCGCCGGCACAACCGTTCTTGAATCAGAACCCGAGGGCGACGCTGCCCGCGAGGTCCAGGCGCTGGC
CGCTGAAATTAAATCAAAACTCATTTGAGTTAATGAGGTAAAGAGAAAATGAGCAAAAGCACAAACACGC
TAAGTGCCGGCCGTCCGAGCGCACGCAGCAGCAAGGCTGCAACGTTGGCCAGCCTGGCAGACACGCCAGC
CATGAAGCGGGTCAACTTTCAGTTGCCGGCGGAGGATCACACCAAGCTGAAGATGTACGCGGTACGCCAA
GGCAAGACCATTACCGAGCTGCTATCTGAATACATCGCGCAGCTACCAGAGTAAATGAGCAAATGAATAA
ATGAGTAGATGAATTTTAGCGGCTAAAGGAGGCGGCATGGAAAATCAAGAACAACCAGGCACCGACGCCG
TGGAATGCCCCATGTGTGGAGGAACGGGCGGTTGGCCAGGCGTAAGCGGCTGGGTTGCCTGCCGGCCCTG
CAATGGCACTGGAACCCCCAAGCCCGAGGAATCGGCGTGAGCGGTCGCAAACCATCCGGCCCGGTACAAA
TCGGCGCGGCGCTGGGTGATGACCTGGTGGAGAAGTTGAAGGCCGCGCAGGCCGCCCAGCGGCAACGCAT
CGAGGCAGAAGCACGCCCCGGTGAATCGTGGCAAGCGGCCGCTGATCGAATCCGCAAAGAATCCCGGCAA
CCGCCGGCAGCCGGTGCGCCGTCGATTAGGAAGCCGCCCAAGGGCGACGAGCAACCAGATTTTTTCGTTC
CGATGCTCTATGACGTGGGCACCCGCGATAGTCGCAGCATCATGGACGTGGCCGTTTTCCGTCTGTCGAA
GCGTGACCGACGAGCTGGCGAGGTGATCCGCTACGAGCTTCCAGACGGGCACGTAGAGGTTTCCGCAGGG
CCGGCCGGCATGGCCAGTGTGTGGGATTACGACCTGGTACTGATGGCGGTTTCCCATCTAACCGAATCCA
TGAACCGATACCGGGAAGGGAAGGGAGACAAGCCCGGCCGCGTGTTCCGTCCACACGTTGCGGACGTACT
CAAGTTCTGCCGGCGAGCCGATGGCGGAAAGCAGAAAGACGACCTGGTAGAAACCTGCATTCGGTTAAAC
ACCACGCACGTTGCCATGCAGCGTACGAAGAAGGCCAAGAACGGCCGCCTGGTGACGGTATCCGAGGGTG
AAGCCTTGATTAGCCGCTACAAGATCGTAAAGAGCGAAACCGGGCGGCCGGAGTACATCGAGATCGAGCT
AGCTGATTGGATGTACCGCGAGATCACAGAAGGCAAGAACCCGGACGTGCTGACGGTTCACCCCGATTAC
TTTTTGATCGATCCCGGCATCGGCCGTTTTCTCTACCGCCTGGCACGCCGCGCCGCAGGCAAGGCAGAAG
CCAGATGGTTGTTCAAGACGATCTACGAACGCAGTGGCAGCGCCGGAGAGTTCAAGAAGTTCTGTTTCAC
CGTGCGCAAGCTGATCGGGTCAAATGACCTGCCGGAGTACGATTTGAAGGAGGAGGCGGGGCAGGCTGGC
CCGATCCTAGTCATGCGCTACCGCAACCTGATCGAGGGCGAAGCATCCGCCGGTTCCTAATGTACGGAGC
AGATGCTAGGGCAAATTGCCCTAGCAGGGGAAAAAGGTCGAAAAGGACTCTTTCCTGTGGATAGCACGTA
CATTGGGAACCCAAAGCCGTACATTGGGAACCGGAACCCGTACATTGGGAACCCAAAGCCGTACATTGGG
AACCGGTCACACATGTAAGTGACTGATATAAAAGAGAAAAAAGGCGATTTTTCCGCCTAAAACTCTTTAA
AACTTATTAAAACTCTTAAAACCCGCCTGGCCTGTGCATAACTGTCTGGCCAGCGCACAGCCGAAGAGCT
GCAAAAAGCGCCTACCCTTCGGTCGCTGCGCTCCCTACGCCCCGCCGCTTCGCGTCGGCCTATCGCGGCC
GCTGGCCGCTCAAAAATGGCTGGCCTACGGCCAGGCAATCTACCAGGGCGCGGACAAGCCGCGCCGTCGC
CACTCGACCGCCGGCGCCCACATCAAGGCACCCTGCCTCGCGCGTTTCGGTGATGACGGTGAAAACCTCT
GACACATGCAGCTCCCGGTGACGGTCACAGCTTGTCTGTAAGCGGATGCCGGGAGCAGACAAGCCCGTCA
GGGCGCGTCAGCGGGTGTTGGCGGGTGTCGGGGCGCAGCCATGACCCAGTCACGTAGCGATAGCGGAGTG
TATACTGGCTTAACTATGCGGCATCAGAGCAGATTGTACTGAGAGTGCACCATATGCGGTGTGAAATACC
GCACAGATGCGTAAGGAGAAAATACCGCATCAGGCGCTCTTCCGCTTCCTCGCTCACTGACTCGCTGCGC
TCGGTCGTTCGGCTGCGGCGAGCGGTATCAGCTCACTCAAAGGCGGTAATACGGTTATCCACAGAATCAG
GGGATAACGCAGGAAAGAACATGTGAGCAAAAGGCCAGCAAAAGGCCAGGAACCGTAAAAAGGCCGCGTT
GCTGGCGTTTTTCCATAGGCTCCGCCCCCCTGACGAGCATCACAAAAATCGACGCTCAAGTCAGAGGTGG
CGAAACCCGACAGGACTATAAAGATACCAGGCGTTTCCCCCTGGAAGCTCCCTCGTGCGCTCTCCTGTTC
CGACCCTGCCGCTTACCGGATACCTGTCCGCCTTTCTCCCTTCGGGAAGCGTGGCGCTTTCTCATAGCTC
ACGCTGTAGGTATCTCAGTTCGGTGTAGGTCGTTCGCTCCAAGCTGGGCTGTGTGCACGAACCCCCCGTT
CAGCCCGACCGCTGCGCCTTATCCGGTAACTATCGTCTTGAGTCCAACCCGGTAAGACACGACTTATCGC
CACTGGCAGCAGCCACTGGTAACAGGATTAGCAGAGCGAGGTATGTAGGCGGTGCTACAGAGTTCTTGAA
GTGGTGGCCTAACTACGGCTACACTAGAAGGACAGTATTTGGTATCTGCGCTCTGCTGAAGCCAGTTACC
TTCGGAAAAAGAGTTGGTAGCTCTTGATCCGGCAAACAAACCACCGCTGGTAGCGGTGGTTTTTTTGTTT
GCAAGCAGCAGATTACGCGCAGAAAAAAAGGATCTCAAGAAGATCCTTTGATCTTTTCTACGGGGTCTGA
CGCTCAGTGGAACGAAAACTCACGTTAAGGGATTTTGGTCATGCATTCTAGGTGATTATTTGCCGACTAC
CTTGGTGATCTCGCCTTTCACGTAGTGGACAAATTCTTCCAACTGATCTGCGCGCGAGGCCAAGCGATCT
TCTTCTTGTCCAAGATAAGCCTGTCTAGCTTCAAGTATGACGGGCTGATACTGGGCCGGCAGGCGCTCCA
TTGCCCAGTCGGCAGCGACATCCTTCGGCGCGATTTTGCCGGTTACTGCGCTGTACCAAATGCGGGACAA
CGTAAGCACTACATTTCGCTCATCACCAGCCCAGTCGGGCGGCGAGTTCCATAGCGTTAAGGTTTCATTT
AGCGCCTCAAATAGATCCTGTTCAGGAACCGGATCAAAGAGTTCCTCCGCCGCTGGACCTACCAAGGCAA
CGCTATGTTCTCTTGCTTTTGTCAGCAAGATAGCCAGATCAATGTCGATCGTGGCTGGCTCGAAGATACC
TGCAAGAATGTCATTGCGCTGCCATTCTCCAAATTGCAGTTCGCGCTTAGCTGGATAACGCCACGGAATG
ATGTCGTCGTGCACAACAATGGTGACTTCTACAGCGCGGAGAATCTCGCTCTCTCCAGGGGAAGCCGAAG
TTTCCAAAAGGTCGTTGATCAAAGCTCGCCGCGTTGTTTCATCAAGCCTTACGGTCACCGTAACCAGCAA
ATCAATATCACTGTGTGGCTTCAGGCCGCCATCCACTGCGGAGCCGTACAAATGTACGGCCAGCAACGTC
GGTTCGAGATGGCGCTCGATGACGCCAACTACCTCTGATAGTTGAGTCGATACTTCGGCGATCACCGCTT
CCCTCATAATGTTTAACTTTGTTTTAGGGCGACTGCCCTGCTGCGTAACATCGTTGCTGCTCCATAACAT
CAAACATCGACCCACGGCGTAACGCGCTTGCTGCTTGGATGCCCGAGGCATAGACTGTACCCCAAAAAAA
CAGTCATAACAAGCCATGAAAACCGCCACTGCGCCGTTACCACCGCTGCGTTCGGTCAAGGTTCTGGACC
AGTTGCGTGAGCGCATACGCTACTTGCATTACAGCTTACGAACCGAACAGGCTTATGTCCACTGGGTTCG
TGCCTTCATCCGTTTCCACGGTGTGCGTCACCCGGCAACCTTGGGTAGCAGCGAAGTCGAGGCATTTCTG
TCCTGGCTGGAACAGAACTTATTATTTCCTTCCTCTTTTCTACAGTATTTAAAGATACCCCAAGAAGCTA
ATTATAACAAGACGAACTCCAATTCACTGTTCCTTGCATTCTAAAACCTTAAATACCAGAAAACAGCTTT
TTCAAAGTTGTTTTCAAAGTTGGCGTATAACATAGTATCGACGGAGCCGATTTTGAAACCGCGGTGATCA
CAGGCAGCAACGCTCTGTCATCGTTACAATCAACATGCTACCCTCCGCGAGATCATCCGTGTTTCAAACC
CGGCAGCTTAGTTGCCGTTCTTCCGAATAGCATCGGTAACATGAGCAAAGTCTGCCGCCTTACAACGGCT
CTCCCGCTGACGCCGTCCCGGACTGATGGGCTGCCTGTATCGAGTGGTGATTTTGTGCCGAGCTGCCGGT
CGGGGAGCTGTTGGCTGGCTGGTGGCAGGATATATTGTGGTGTAAACATAACGGATCCGGTCTCA
